>Addgene plasmid #185544 | CamKII-LGI1-E383A-pHluorin | addgene full sequence | sequence record 369452 | Addgene Partial NGS Result
GTCGACGGATCGGGAGATCTCCCGATCCCCTATGGTGCACTCTCAGTACAATCTGCTCTGATGCCGCATA
GTTAAGCCAGTATCTGCTCCCTGCTTGTGTGTTGGAGGTCGCTGAGTAGTGCGCGAGCAAAATTTAAGCT
ACAACAAGGCAAGGCTTGACCGACAATTGCATGAAGAATCTGCTTAGGGTTAGGCGTTTTGCGCTGCTTC
GCGATGTACGGGCCAGATATACGCGTTGACATTGATTATTGACTAGTTATTAATAGTAATCAATTACGGG
GTCATTAGTTCATAGCCCATATATGGAGTTCCGCGTTACATAACTTACGGTAAATGGCCCGCCTGGCTGA
CCGCCCAACGACCCCCGCCCATTGACGTCAATAATGACGTATGTTCCCATAGTAACGCCAATAGGGACTT
TCCATTGACGTCAATGGGTGGAGTATTTACGGTAAACTGCCCACTTGGCAGTACATCAAGTGTATCATAT
GCCAAGTACGCCCCCTATTGACGTCAATGACGGTAAATGGCCCGCCTGGCATTATGCCCAGTACATGACC
TTATGGGACTTTCCTACTTGGCAGTACATCTACGTATTAGTCATCGCTATTACCATGGTGATGCGGTTTT
GGCAGTACATCAATGGGCGTGGATAGCGGTTTGACTCACGGGGATTTCCAAGTCTCCACCCCATTGACGT
CAATGGGAGTTTGTTTTGGCACCAAAATCAACGGGACTTTCCAAAATGTCGTAACAACTCCGCCCCATTG
ACGCAAATGGGCGGTAGGCGTGTACGGTGGGAGGTCTATATAAGCAGCGCGTTTTGCCTGTACTGGGTCT
CTCTGGTTAGACCAGATCTGAGCCTGGGAGCTCTCTGGCTAACTAGGGAACCCACTGCTTAAGCCTCAAT
AAAGCTTGCCTTGAGTGCTTCAAGTAGTGTGTGCCCGTCTGTTGTGTGACTCTGGTAACTAGAGATCCCT
CAGACCCTTTTAGTCAGTGTGGAAAATCTCTAGCAGTGGCGCCCGAACAGGGACTTGAAAGCGAAAGGGA
AACCAGAGGAGCTCTCTCGACGCAGGACTCGGCTTGCTGAAGCGCGCACGGCAAGAGGCGAGGGGCGGCG
ACTGGTGAGTACGCCAAAAATTTTGACTAGCGGAGGCTAGAAGGAGAGAGATGGGTGCGAGAGCGTCAGT
ATTAAGCGGGGGAGAATTAGATCGCGATGGGAAAAAATTCGGTTAAGGCCAGGGGGAAAGAAAAAATATA
AATTAAAACATATAGTATGGGCAAGCAGGGAGCTAGAACGATTCGCAGTTAATCCTGGCCTGTTAGAAAC
ATCAGAAGGCTGTAGACAAATACTGGGACAGCTACAACCATCCCTTCAGACAGGATCAGAAGAACTTAGA
TCATTATATAATACAGTAGCAACCCTCTATTGTGTGCATCAAAGGATAGAGATAAAAGACACCAAGGAAG
CTTTAGACAAGATAGAGGAAGAGCAAAACAAAAGTAAGACCACCGCACAGCAAGCGGCCGCTGATCTTCA
GACCTGGAGGAGGAGATATGAGGGACAATTGGAGAAGTGAATTATATAAATATAAAGTAGTAAAAATTGA
ACCATTAGGAGTAGCACCCACCAAGGCAAAGAGAAGAGTGGTGCAGAGAGAAAAAAGAGCAGTGGGAATA
GGAGCTTTGTTCCTTGGGTTCTTGGGAGCAGCAGGAAGCACTATGGGCGCAGCGTCAATGACGCTGACGG
TACAGGCCAGACAATTATTGTCTGGTATAGTGCAGCAGCAGAACAATTTGCTGAGGGCTATTGAGGCGCA
ACAGCATCTGTTGCAACTCACAGTCTGGGGCATCAAGCAGCTCCAGGCAAGAATCCTGGCTGTGGAAAGA
TACCTAAAGGATCAACAGCTCCTGGGGATTTGGGGTTGCTCTGGAAAACTCATTTGCACCACTGCTGTGC
CTTGGAATGCTAGTTGGAGTAATAAATCTCTGGAACAGATTTGGAATCACACGACCTGGATGGAGTGGGA
CAGAGAAATTAACAATTACACAAGCTTAATACACTCCTTAATTGAAGAATCGCAAAACCAGCAAGAAAAG
AATGAACAAGAATTATTGGAATTAGATAAATGGGCAAGTTTGTGGAATTGGTTTAACATAACAAATTGGC
TGTGGTATATAAAATTATTCATAATGATAGTAGGAGGCTTGGTAGGTTTAAGAATAGTTTTTGCTGTACT
TTCTATAGTGAATAGAGTTAGGCAGGGATATTCACCATTATCGTTTCAGACCCACCTCCCAACCCCGAGG
GGACCCGACAGGCCCGAAGGAATAGAAGAAGAAGGTGGAGAGAGAGACAGAGACAGATCCATTCGATTAG
TGAACGGATCGGCACTGCGTGCGCCAATTCTGCAGACAAATGGCAGTATTCATCCACAATTTTAAAAGAA
AAGGGGGGATTGGGGGGTACAGTGCAGGGGAAAGAATAGTAGACATAATAGCAACAGACATACAAACTAA
AGAATTACAAAAACAAATTACAAAAATTCAAAATTTTCGGGTTTATTACAGGGACAGCAGAGATCCAGTT
TGGTTAATTAACATTATGGCCTTAGGTCACTTCATCTCCATGGGGTTCTTCTTCTGATTTTCTAGAAAAT
GAGATGGGGGTGCAGAGAGCTTCCTCAGTGACCTGCCCAGGGTCACATCAGAAATGTCAGAGCTAGAACT
TGAACTCAGATTACTAATCTTAAATTCCATGCCTTGGGGGCATGCAAGTACGATATACAGAAGGAGTGAA
CTCATTAGGGCAGATGACCAATGAGTTTAGGAAAGAAGAGTCCAGGGCAGGGTACATCTACACCACCCGC
CCAGCCCTGGGTGAGTCCAGCCACGTTCACCTCATTATAGTTGCCTCTCTCCAGTCCTACCTTGACGGGA
AGCACAAGCAGAAACTGGGACAGGAGCCCCAGGAGACCAAATCTTCATGGTCCCTCTGGGAGGATGGGTG
GGGAGAGCTGTGGCAGAGGCCTCAGGAGGGGCCCTGCTGCTCAGTGGTGACAGATAGGGGTGAGAAAGCA
GACAGAGTCATTCCGTCAGCATTCTGGGTCTGTTTGGTACTTCTTCTCACGCTAAGGTGGCGGTGTGATA
TGCACAATGGCTAAAAAGCAGGGAGAGCTGGAAAGAAACAAGGACAGAGACAGAGGCCAAGTCAACCAGA
CCAATTCCCAGAGGAAGCAAAGAAACCATTACAGAGACTACAAGGGGGAAGGGAAGGAGAGATGAATTAG
CTTCCCCTGTAAACCTTAGAACCCAGCTGTTGCCAGGGCAACGGGGCAATACCTGTCTCTTCAGAGGAGA
TGAAGTTGCCAGGGTAACTACATCCTGTCTTTCTCAAGGACCATCCCAGAATGTGGCACCCACTAGCCGT
TACCATAGCAACTGCCTCTTTGCCCCACTTAATCCCATCCCGTCTGTTAAAAGGGCCCTATAGTTGGAGG
TGGGGGAGGTAGGAAGAGCGATGATCACTTGTGGACTAAGTTTGTTCGCATCCCCTTCTCCAACCCCCTC
AGTACATCACCCTGGGGGAACAGGGTCCACTTGCTCCTGGGCCCACACAGTCCTGCAGTATTGTGTATAT
AAGGCCAGGGCAAAGAGGAGCAGGTTTTAAAGTGAAAGGCAGGCAGGTGTTGGGGAGGCAGTTACCGGGG
CAACGGGAACAGGGCGTTTCGGAGGTGGTTGCCATGGGGACCTGGATGCTGACGAAGGCTCGCGAGGCTG
TGAGCAGCCACAGTGCCCTGCTCAGAAGCCCCAAGCTMGTCAGTCAAGCCGGTTCTCCGTTTGCACTCAG
GAGCACGGGCAGGCGAGTGGCCCCTAGTTCTGGGGGCAGCGGGGGATCCGCCACCATGGAAAGCGAGAGC
ATCAGAAGGATGGGCAACGCTTGCATCCCTCTGAAGAGGATCGCCTACTTCCTGTGCCTGTTCAGCGTGG
TGCTGCTGACCGAGGGAAAGAAGCCTGCCAAGCCTAAGTGCCCTGCCGTGTGCACCTGTAGCAAGGATAA
CGCCCTGTGCGAGAACGCCCGCAGCATCCCTAGAACAGTGCCTCCAGACGTGATCAGCCTGAGCTTTGTG
CGGAGCGGCTTCACCGAGATCAGCGAGGGATCTTTCCTGTTCACCCCTAGCCTGCAGCTGCTGCTGTTCA
CCAGCAACAGCTTCGACGTGATCTCCGACGACGCCTTCATCGGCCTGCCTCACCTGGAATACCTGTTCAT
CGAGAACAACAACATCAAGAGCATCTCCAGGCACACCTTCAGGGGCCTGAAGTCCCTGATCCACCTGAGC
CTGGCCAACAACAACCTGCAGACCCTGCCTAAGGACATCTTCAAAGGCCTGGACAGCCTGACCAACGTGG
ACCTGAGAGGCAACTCCTTCAACTGCGACTGCAAGCTGAAGTGGCTGGTGGAATGGCTGGGCCACACAAA
CGCTACCGTCGAGGACATCTACTGCGAGGGACCTCCAGAGTACAAGAAGCGGAAGATCAACTCTCTGAGC
CCCAAGGACTTCGACTGCATCATCACCGAGTTCGCCAAGAGCCAGGACCTGCCTTACCAGAGCCTGAGCA
TCGACACCTTCTCTTACCTGAACGACGAGTACGTCGTGATCGCCCAGCCTTTTACCGGCAAGTGCATCTT
CCTGGAATGGGACCACGTGGAAAAGACCTTCCGGAACTACGACAACATCACCGGCACCAGCACCGTCGTG
TGCAAGCCTATCGTGATCGACACCCAGCTGTACGTGATCGTGGCTCAGCTGTTCGGCGGCAGCCACATCT
ACAAGAGAGATGGCTTCGCCAACAAGTTCATCAAGATCCAGGACATCGAGGTGCTGAAGATCAGAAAGCC
CAACGACATCGAGACATTCAAGATCGAGGATAACTGGTACTTCGTGGTGGCCGACAGCAGCAAGGCCGGC
TTCACAACAATCTACAAGTGGAACGGCAACGGCTTCTACAGCCACCAGTCTCTGCACGCCTGGTACAGAG
ACACCGACGTCGCGTACCTGGAAATCGCCAGGCCTCCTCTGACACTGAGAACCCCTCACCTGATCCTGAG
CAGCTCTAGCCAGAGGCCTGTGATCTACCAGTGGTCCAAGGCCACACAGCTGTTCATCAACCAGACAGAC
ATCCCCAACATGGAAGATGTGTACGCCGTGAAGCACTTCAGCGTGAAGGGCGACGTGTACATCTGCCTGA
CCAGATTCATCGGCGACAGCAAAGTGATGAAGTGGGGCGGCAGCAGCTTTCAGGACATCCAGAGGATGCC
TAGCAGGGGCAGCATGGTGTTTCAGCCCCTGCAGATCAACAACTACCAGTACGCCATCCTGGGCAGCGAC
TACAGCTTCACCCAGGTGTACAATTGGGACGCCGAGAAGGCCAAGTTCGTGAAGTTCCAAGAGCTGAACG
TGCAGGCCCCTAGATCTTTCACCCACGTGTCAATCAACAAGCGGAACTTCCTGTTCGCCAGCAGCTTCAA
GGGCAACACCCAGATCTACAAGCACGTCATCGTGGATCTGAGCGCCAGCGGCTCTACTAGTGGTGGATCT
GGTGGAACCGGCGGCTCCAAAGGCGAGGAACTGTTTACAGGCGTGGTGCCTATCCTGGTCGAGCTGGATG
GGGATGTGAACGGCCACAAGTTCTCCGTGTCTGGCGAAGGCGAAGGGGACGCCACATACGGAAAGCTGAC
CCTGAAGTTCATCTGCACCACCGGCAAGCTGCCTGTGCCTTGGCCTACACTGGTCACCACACTGACATAC
GGCGTGCAGTGCTTCAGCAGATACCCCGACCATATGAAGAGGCACGACTTCTTCAAGAGCGCCATGCCTG
AGGGCTACGTGCAAGAGAGGACCATCTTCTTTAAGGACGACGGCAACTACAAGACCAGGGCCGAAGTGAA
GTTCGAGGGCGACACCCTGGTCAACAGGATCGAGCTGAAGGGAATCGACTTCAAAGAGGACGGCAACATC
CTGGGACACAAGTTGGAGTACAACTACAACGATCACCAGGTCTACATCATGGCCGATAAGCAGAAGAACG
GCATCAAGGCCAACTTCAAGATCCGGCACAACATCGAGGACGGCGGAGTGCAGCTGGCCGATCACTATCA
GCAGAACACCCCTATCGGCGACGGACCTGTGCTGCTGCCTGATAACCACTACCTGTTTACCACCAGCACA
CTGAGCAAGGACCCCAACGAGAAGAGGGACCACATGGTGCTGTTGGAGTTCGTGACAGCCGCCGGAATCA
CACACGGAATGGACGAGCTGTACAAATGAGATATCGAATTCGATATCAAGCTTATCGATAATCAACCTCT
GGATTACAAAATTTGTGAAAGATTGACTGGTATTCTTAACTATGTTGCTCCTTTTACGCTATGTGGATAC
GCTGCTTTAATGCCTTTGTATCATGCTATTGCTTCCCGTATGGCTTTCATTTTCTCCTCCTTGTATAAAT
CCTGGTTGCTGTCTCTTTATGAGGAGTTGTGGCCCGTTGTCAGGCAACGTGGCGTGGTGTGCACTGTGTT
TGCTGACGCAACCCCCACTGGTTGGGGCATTGCCACCACCTGTCAGCTCCTTTCCGGGACTTTCGCTTTC
CCCCTCCCTATTGCCACGGCGGAACTCATCGCCGCCTGCCTTGCCCGCTGCTGGACAGGGGCTCGGCTGT
TGGGCACTGACAATTCCGTGGTGTTGTCGGGGAAATCATCGTCCTTTCCTTGGCTGCTCGCCTGTGTTGC
CACCTGGATTCTGCGCGGGACGTCCTTCTGCTACGTCCCTTCGGCCCTCAATCCAGCGGACCTTCCTTCC
CGCGGCCTGCTGCCGGCTCTGCGGCCTCTTCCGCGTCTTCGCCTTCGCCCTCAGACGAGTCGGATCTCCC
TTTGGGCCGCCTCCCCGCATCGATACCGTCGACCTCGAGACCTAGAAAAACATGGAGCAATCACAAGTAG
CAATACAGCAGCTACCAATGCTGATTGTGCCTGGCTAGAAGCACAAGAGGAGGAGGAGGTGGGTTTTCCA
GTCACACCTCAGGTACCTTTAAGACCAATGACTTACAAGGCAGCTGTAGATCTTAGCCACTTTTTAAAAG
AAAAGGGGGGACTGGAAGGGCTAATTCACTCCCAACGAAGACAAGATATCCTTGATCTGTGGATCTACCA
CACACAAGGCTACTTCCCTGATTGGCAGAACTACACACCAGGGCCAGGGATCAGATATCCACTGACCTTT
GGATGGTGCTACAAGCTAGTACCAGTTGAGCAAGAGAAGGTAGAAGAAGCCAATGAAGGAGAGAACACCC
GCTTGTTACACCCTGTGAGCCTGCATGGGATGGATGACCCGGAGAGAGAAGTATTAGAGTGGAGGTTTGA
CAGCCGCCTAGCATTTCATCACATGGCCCGAGAGCTGCATCCGGACTGTACTGGGTCTCTCTGGTTAGAC
CAGATCTGAGCCTGGGAGCTCTCTGGCTAACTAGGGAACCCACTGCTTAAGCCTCAATAAAGCTTGCCTT
GAGTGCTTCAAGTAGTGTGTGCCCGTCTGTTGTGTGACTCTGGTAACTAGAGATCCCTCAGACCCTTTTA
GTCAGTGTGGAAAATCTCTAGCAGGGCCCGTTTAAACCCGCTGATCAGCCTCGACTGTGCCTTCTAGTTG
CCAGCCATCTGTTGTTTGCCCCTCCCCCGTGCCTTCCTTGACCCTGGAAGGTGCCACTCCCACTGTCCTT
TCCTAATAAAATGAGGAAATTGCATCGCATTGTCTGAGTAGGTGTCATTCTATTCTGGGGGGTGGGGTGG
GGCAGGACAGCAAGGGGGAGGATTGGGAAGACAATAGCAGGCATGCTGGGGATGCGGTGGGCTCTATGGC
TTCTGAGGCGGAAAGAACCAGCTGGGGCTCTAGGGGGTATCCCC
[124 nt withheld, positions 7955-8078]
C
[91 nt withheld, positions 8080-8170]
A
[49 nt withheld, positions 8172-8220]
CCTTTGACGTTGGAGTCCACGTTCTTT
[37 nt withheld, positions 8248-8284]
ACCCTATCTCGGTCTATTCTTTTGATTTATAAGGGATTTTGCCGATTTCGGCCTATTGGTTAAAAAATGA
GCTGATTTAACAAAAATTTAACGCGAATTAATTCTGTGGAATGTGTGTCAGTTAGGGTGTGGAAAGTCCC
CAGGCTCCCCAGCAGGCAGAAGTATGCAAAGCATGCATCTCAATTAGTCAGCAACCAGGTGTGGAAAGTC
CCCAGGCTCCCCAGCAGGCAGAAGTATGCAAAGCATGCATCTCAATTAGTCAGCAACCATAGTCCCGCCC
CTAACTCCGCCCATCCCGCCCCTAACTCCGCCCAGTTCCGCCCATTCTCCGCCCCATGGCTGACTAATTT
TTTTTATTTATGCAGAGGCCGAGGCCGCCTCTGCCTCTGAGCTATTCCAGAAGTAGTGAGGAGGCTTTTT
TGGAGGCCTAGGCTTTTGCAAAAAGCTCCCGGGAGCTTGTATATCCATTTTCGGATCTGATCAGCACGTG
TTGACAATTAATCATCGGCATAGTATATCGGCATAGTATAATACGACAAGGTGAGGAACTAAACCATGGC
CAAGTTGACCAGTGCCGTTCCGGTGCTCACCGCGCGCGACGTCGCCGGAGCGGTCGAGTTCTGGACCGAC
CGGCTCGGGTTCTCCCGGGACTTCGTGGAGGACGACTTCGCCGGTGTGGTCCGGGACGACGTGACCCTGT
TCATCAGCGCGGTCCAGGACCAGGTGGTGCCGGACAACACCCTGGCCTGGGTGTGGGTGCGCGGCCTGGA
CGAGCTGTACGCCGAGTGGTCGGAGGTCGTGTCCACGAACTTCCGGGACGCCTCCGGGCCGGCCATGACC
GAGATCGGCGAGCAGCCGTGGGGGCGGGAGTTCGCCCTGCGCGACCCGGCCGGCAACTGCGTGCACTTCG
TGGCCGAGGAGCAGGACTGACACGTGCTACGAGATTTCGATTCCACCGCCGCCTTCTATGAAAGGTTGGG
CTTCGGAATCGTTTTCCGGGACGCCGGCTGGATGATCCTCCAGCGCGGGGATCTCATGCTGGAGTTCTTC
GCCCACCCCAACTTGTTTATTGCAGCTTATAATGGTTACAAATAAAGCAATAGCATCACAAATTTCACAA
ATAAAGCATTTTTTTCACTGCATTCTAGTTGTGGTTTGTCCAAACTCATCAATGTATCTTATCATGTCTG
TATACCGTCGACCTCTAGCTAGAGCTTGGCGTAATCATGGTCATAGCTGTTTCCTGTGTGAAATTGTTAT
CCGCTCACAATTCCACACAACATACGAGCCGGAAGCATAAAGTGTAAAGCCTGGGGTGCCTAATGAGTGA
GCTAACTCACATTAATTGCGTTGCGCTCACTGCCCGCTTTCCAGTCGGGAAACCTGTCGTGCCAGCTGCA
TTAATGAATCGGCCAACGCGCGGGGAGAGGCGGTTTGCGTATTGGGCGCTCTTCCGCTTCCTCGCTCACT
GACTCGCTGCGCTCGGTCGTTCGGCTGCGGCGAGCGGTATCAGCTCACTCAAAGGCGGTAATACGGTTAT
CCACAGAATCAGGGGATAACGCAGGAAAGAACATGTGAGCAAAAGGCCAGCAAAAGGCCAGGAACCGTAA
AAAGGCCGCGTTGCTGGCGTTTTTCCATAGGCTCCGCCCCCCTGACGAGCATCACAAAAATCGACGCTCA
AGTCAGAGGTGGCGAAACCCGACAGGACTATAAAGATACCAGGCGTTTCCCCCTGGAAGCTCCCTCGTGC
GCTCTCCTGTTCCGACCCTGCCGCTTACCGGATACCTGTCCGCCTTTCTCCCTTCGGGAAGCGTGGCGCT
TTCTCATAGCTCACGCTGTAGGTATCTCAGTTCGGTGTAGGTCGTTCGCTCCAAGCTGGGCTGTGTGCAC
GAACCCCCCGTTCAGCCCGACCGCTGCGCCTTATCCGGTAACTATCGTCTTGAGTCCAACCCGGTAAGAC
ACGACTTATCGCCACTGGCAGCAGCCACTGGTAACAGGATTAGCAGAGCGAGGTATGTAGGCGGTGCTAC
AGAGTTCTTGAAGTGGTGGCCTAACTACGGCTACACTAGAAGAACAGTATTTGGTATCTGCGCTCTGCTG
AAGCCAGTTACCTTCGGAAAAAGAGTTGGTAGCTCTTGATCCGGCAAACAAACCACCGCTGGTAGCGGTG
GTTTTTTTGTTTGCAAGCAGCAGATTACGCGCAGAAAAAAAGGATCTCAAGAAGATCCTTTGATCTTTTC
TACGGGGTCTGACGCTCAGTGGAACGAAAACTCACGTTAAGGGATTTTGGTCATGAGATTATCAAAAAGG
ATCTTCACCTAGATCCTTTTAAATTAAAAATGAAGTTTTAAATCAATCTAAAGTATATATGAGTAAACTT
GGTCTGACAGTTACCAATGCTTAATCAGTGAGGCACCTATCTCAGCGATCTGTCTATTTCGTTCATCCAT
AGTTGCCTGACTCCCCGTCGTGTAGATAACTACGATACGGGAGGGCTTACCATCTGGCCCCAGTGCTGCA
ATGATACCGCGAGACCCACGCTCACCGGCTCCAGATTTATCAGCAATAAACCAGCCAGCCGGAAGGGCCG
AGCGCAGAAGTGGTCCTGCAACTTTATCCGCCTCCATCCAGTCTATTAATTGTTGCCGGGAAGCTAGAGT
AAGTAGTTCGCCAGTTAATAGTTTGCGCAACGTTGTTGCCATTGCTACAGGCATCGTGGTGTCACGCTCG
TCGTTTGGTATGGCTTCATTCAGCTCCGGTTCCCAACGATCAAGGCGAGTTACATGATCCCCCATGTTGT
GCAAAAAAGCGGTTAGCTCCTTCGGTCCTCCGATCGTTGTCAGAAGTAAGTTGGCCGCAGTGTTATCACT
CATGGTTATGGCAGCACTGCATAATTCTCTTACTGTCATGCCATCCGTAAGATGCTTTTCTGTGACTGGT
GAGTACTCAACCAAGTCATTCTGAGAATAGTGTATGCGGCGACCGAGTTGCTCTTGCCCGGCGTCAATAC
GGGATAATACCGCGCCACATAGCAGAACTTTAAAAGTGCTCATCATTGGAAAACGTTCTTCGGGGCGAAA
ACTCTCAAGGATCTTACCGCTGTTGAGATCCAGTTCGATGTAACCCACTCGTGCACCCAACTGATCTTCA
GCATCTTTTACTTTCACCAGCGTTTCTGGGTGAGCAAAAACAGGAAGGCAAAATGCCGCAAAAAAGGGAA
TAAGGGCGACACGGAAATGTTGAATACTCATACTCTTCCTTTTTCAATATTATTGAAGCATTTATCAGGG
TTATTGTCTCATGAGCGGATACATATTTGAATGTATTTAGAAAAATAAACAAATAGGGGTTCCGCGCACA
TTTCCCCGAAAAGTGCCACCTGAC
Features (pLannotate 1.2.2; 31 found; start..end, strand, type, name):
     31..83      -  misc_feature   bom (fragment): basis of mobility region from pBR322
    238..617     +  enhancer       CMV enhancer: human cytomegalovirus immediate early enhancer
    618..817     +  promoter       CMV promoter: human cytomegalovirus (CMV) immediate early promoter
    835..1015    +  LTR            5' LTR (truncated): truncated 5' long terminal repeat (LTR) from HIV-1
   1062..1187    +  misc_feature   HIV-1 Ψ: packaging signal of human immunodeficiency virus type 1
   1171..1534    +  CDS            HIV-1 gag (fragment): gag protein from human immunodeficiency virus 1; gag
   1680..1913    +  misc_feature   RRE: The Rev response element (RRE) of HIV-1 allows for Rev-dependent mRNA export from the nucleus to the cytoplasm.
   2290..2390    +  CDS            Rev (fragment): human immunodeficiency virus 1 (HIV-1) Rev protein; rev; enhances nuclear export of unspliced and incompletely spliced viral mRNAs
   2440..2557    +  misc_feature   cPPT/CTS: central polypurine tract and central termination sequence of HIV-1
   2602..3890    +  promoter       CaMKII promoter: promoter for the mouse calcium/calmodulin-dependent kinase II α subunit
   3906..5576    +  CDS            Lgi1: LGI1_RAT - Experimental evidence at protein level: Swiss-Prot protein existence level 1. Plays a role in suppressing the production of MMP1/3 through the phosphatidylinositol 3-kinase/ERK pathway (By similarity). Regulates voltage-gated potassium channels assembled from KCNA1, KCNA4 and KCNAB1. It slows down channel inactivation by precluding channel closure mediated by the KCNAB1 subunit. Ligand for ADAM22 that positively regulates synaptic transmission mediated by AMPA-type glutamate receptors. From Rattus norvegicus (Rat).
   5616..6326    +  CDS            pHluorin, ecliptic: pHluorin, ecliptic is a multistate long stokes shift fluorescent protein published in 1998, derived from Aequorea victoria.
   6336..6360    +  misc_feature   MCS (fragment): pBluescript multiple cloning site
   6360..6948    +  misc_feature   WPRE: woodchuck hepatitis virus posttranscriptional regulatory element
   6885..7466    +  CDS            nef (fragment): NEF_HV1H2 - Experimental evidence at protein level: Swiss-Prot protein existence level 1. Extracellular Nef protein targets CD4(+) T-lymphocytes for apoptosis by interacting with CXCR4 surface receptors. From Human immunodeficiency virus type 1 group M subtype B (isolate HXB2) (HIV-1).
   7473..7653    +  LTR            5' LTR (truncated): truncated 5' long terminal repeat (LTR) from HIV-1
   7685..7909    +  polyA_signal   bGH poly(A) signal: bovine growth hormone polyadenylation signal
   7913..7934    +  promoter       SV40 promoter (fragment): SV40 enhancer and early promoter
   7955..8383    +  rep_origin     f1 ori (sequence partly withheld): f1 bacteriophage origin of replication; arrow indicates direction of (+) strand synthesis
   8397..8726    +  promoter       SV40 promoter: SV40 enhancer and early promoter
   8774..8821    +  promoter       EM7 promoter: synthetic bacterial promoter&nbsp
   8840..9214    +  CDS            BleoR: antibiotic-binding protein; Sh ble from Streptoalloteichus hindustanus; confers resistance to bleomycin, phleomycin, and Zeocin™
   9224..9349    +  CDS            ble (fragment): BLE_KLEPN - Experimental evidence at protein level: Swiss-Prot protein existence level 1. Binding protein with a strong affinity to the bleomycin family of antibiotics. Binds to CL990; an antimitotic-antibiotic compound. From Klebsiella pneumoniae.
   9344..9465    +  polyA_signal   SV40 poly(A) signal: SV40 polyadenylation signal
   9536..9558    -  protein_bind   lac operator (fragment): The lac repressor binds to the lac operator to inhibit transcription in E. coli. This inhibition can be relieved by adding lactose or isopropyl-β-D-thiogalactopyranoside (IPTG). lac repressor encoded by lacI
   9562..9592    -  promoter       lac promoter: promoter for the E. coli lac operon
   9607..9628    -  protein_bind   CAP binding site: CAP binding activates transcription in the presence of cAMP. E. coli catabolite activator protein
   9641..9733    -  CDS            lacI (fragment): lac repressor; lacI; The lac repressor binds to the lac operator to inhibit transcription in E. coli. This inhibition can be relieved by adding lactose or isopropyl-β-D-thiogalactopyranoside (IPTG).
   9916..10504   -  rep_origin     ori: high-copy-number ColE1/pMB1/pBR322/pUC origin of replication
  10675..11535   -  CDS            AmpR: β-lactamase; bla; confers resistance to ampicillin, carbenicillin, and related antibiotics
  11536..11640   -  promoter       AmpR promoter: bla
