[The description below was written by a language model from this plasmid's Addgene catalogue record and pLannotate feature annotations shown in this document.]
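Description:
CamKII-LGI1-E383A-pHluorin is an 11.7 kb lentiviral transfer plasmid for mammalian expression, designed to drive a fluorescently tagged mutant of the secreted neuronal protein LGI1 in neurons. It is propagated in E. coli through a high-copy ColE1/pUC-type origin with ampicillin resistance (AmpR under its own bla promoter), and also carries an f1 phage origin. The viral portion has a third-generation-style layout. A CMV enhancer/promoter sits upstream of a truncated HIV-1 5' LTR to drive genomic RNA production in packaging cells. It is followed by the Ψ packaging signal with a gag fragment, the Rev response element for Rev-dependent nuclear export, and the cPPT/CTS element that aids nuclear import of the provirus. A second truncated LTR and a bGH polyadenylation signal close the viral unit. Outside the LTRs, an SV40 promoter/EM7 promoter–BleoR cassette with an SV40 poly(A) signal could confer Zeocin-type resistance, although the catalogue entry lists only ampicillin for selection.

The payload is rat Lgi1 (leucine-rich glioma-inactivated protein 1) carrying a glutamate-to-alanine substitution at residue 383. It is fused at its C terminus to pHluorin, annotated as the ecliptic variant, a pH-sensitive GFP derivative. Expression is controlled by the mouse CaMKIIα promoter, which favours excitatory neurons, and a downstream WPRE enhances transcript stability and expression. Because pHluorin is quenched in acidic compartments and brightens at neutral extracellular pH, the fusion can report exposure of LGI1 at the cell surface. The associated publication concerns activity-driven synaptic translocation of LGI1, so the E383A mutant presumably serves for comparison with wild-type LGI1-pHluorin. The record does not state the functional effect of the mutation.
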