Addgene plasmid #185544: CamKII-LGI1-E383A-pHluorin
Purpose: Expresses mutant E383A LGI1-pHluorin under the CamKII promoter
Depositing lab: Jaime de Juan-Sanz. Depositing organization: Institut du Cerveau et de la Moelle Epiniere, Hôpital Pitié Salpêtrière. Publication: Activity-driven synaptic translocation of LGI1 controls excitatory neurotransmission. Cuhadar U, Calzado-Reyes L, Pascual-Caro C, Aberra AS, Ritzau-Jost A, Aggarwal A, Ibata K, Podgorski K, Yuzaki M, Geis C, Hallerman S, Hoppa MB, de Juan-Sanz J. Cell Rep. 2024 May 28;43(5):114186. doi: 10.1016/j.celrep.2024.114186. Epub 2024 May 2. PubMed 38700985.
Backbone
  Vector backbone: CamKII
  Total vector size (bp): 11669
  Vector type: Mammalian Expression, Lentiviral
Growth in bacteria
  Bacterial resistance: Ampicillin, 100 μg/mL
  Growth temperature: 37°C
  Growth strain: NEB Stable
  Copy number: High Copy
Gene/Insert
  Gene/Insert name: LGI1 (alt name: Leucine-rich glioma-inactivated protein 1)
  Species: R. norvegicus (rat)
  Mutation: changed glutamic acid 383 for alanine
  Entrez Gene: Lgi1
  Promoter: CamKII
  Tag / fusion protein: pHluorin (C terminal on insert)
  Cloning method: Unknown
  Sequencing primers: 5′ agtattgtgtatataaggc
Terms and licenses: Academic/Nonprofit Terms; Industry Terms: Not Available to Industry
Depositor comments: Please visit https://www.biorxiv.org/content/10.1101/2022.07.03.498586v2 for bioRxiv preprint.
How to cite: CamKII-LGI1-E383A-pHluorin was a gift from Jaime de Juan-Sanz (Addgene plasmid # 185544 ; http://n2t.net/addgene:185544 ; RRID:Addgene_185544)
